>Addgene plasmid #160040 | ER-M-TAG (pGS555) | depositor full sequence | sequence record 309917 | ER-M-TAG (pGS555) sequence 11231 bps
CGATAACCCTAATTCGATAGCATATGCTTCCCGTTGGGTAACATATGCTATTGAATTAGGGTTAGTCTGG
ATAGTATATACTACTACCCGGGAAGCATATGCTACCCGTTTAGGGTTCACCGGTGATGCCGGCCACGATG
CGTCCGGCGTAGAGGATCTAATGTGAGTTAGCTCACTCATTAGGCACCCCAGGCTTTACACTTTATGCTT
CCGGCTCGTATGTTGTGTGGAATTGTGAGCGGATAACAATTTCACACAGGAAACAGCTATGACCATGATT
ACGCCAAGCGCGCAATTAACCCTCACTAAAGGGAACAAAAGCTGGAGCTGCAAGCTTAATGTAGTCTTAT
GCAATACTCTTGTAGTCTTGCAACATGGTAACGATGAGTTAGCAACATGCCTTACAAGGAGAGAAAAAGC
ACCGTGCATGCCGATTGGTGGAAGTAAGGTGGTACGATCGTGCCTTATTAGGAAGGCAACAGACGGGTCT
GACATGGATTGGACGAACCACTGAATTGCCGCATTGCAGAGATATTGTATTTAAGTGCCTAGCTCGATAC
ATAAACGGGTCTCTCTGGTTAGACCAGATCTGAGCCTGGGAGCTCTCTGGCTAACTAGGGAACCCACTGC
TTAAGCCTCAATAAAGCTTGCCTTGAGTGCTTCAAGTAGTGTGTGCCCGTCTGTTGTGTGACTCTGGTAA
CTAGAGATCCCTCAGACCCTTTTAGTCAGTGTGGAAAATCTCTAGCAGTGGCGCCCGAACAGGGACTTGA
AAGCGAAAGGGAAACCAGAGGAGCTCTCTCGACGCAGGACTCGGCTTGCTGAAGCGCGCACGGCAAGAGG
CGAGGGGCGGCGACTGGTGAGTACGCCAAAAATTTTGACTAGCGGAGGCTAGAAGGAGAGAGATGGGTGC
GAGAGCGTCAGTATTAAGCGGGGGAGAATTAGATCGCGATGGGAAAAAATTCGGTTAAGGCCAGGGGGAA
AGAAAAAATATAAATTAAAACATATAGTATGGGCAAGCAGGGAGCTAGAACGATTCGCAGTTAATCCTGG
CCTGTTAGAAACATCAGAAGGCTGTAGACAAATACTGGGACAGCTACAACCATCCCTTCAGACAGGATCA
GAAGAACTTAGATCATTATATAATACAGTAGCAACCCTCTATTGTGTGCATCAAAGGATAGAGATAAAAG
ACACCAAGGAAGCTTTAGACAAGATAGAGGAAGAGCAAAACAAAAGTAAGACCACCGCACAGCAAGCGGC
CGCTGATCTTCAGACCTGGAGGAGGAGATATGAGGGACAATTGGAGAAGTGAATTATATAAATATAAAGT
AGTAAAAATTGAACCATTAGGAGTAGCACCCACCAAGGCAAAGAGAAGAGTGGTGCAGAGAGAAAAAAGA
GCAGTGGGAATAGGAGCTTTGTTCCTTGGGTTCTTGGGAGCAGCAGGAAGCACTATGGGCGCAGCGTCAA
TGACGCTGACGGTACAGGCCAGACAATTATTGTCTGGTATAGTGCAGCAGCAGAACAATTTGCTGAGGGC
TATTGAGGCGCAACAGCATCTGTTGCAACTCACAGTCTGGGGCATCAAGCAGCTCCAGGCAAGAATCCTG
GCTGTGGAAAGATACCTAAAGGATCAACAGCTCCTGGGGATTTGGGGTTGCTCTGGAAAACTCATTTGCA
CCACTGCTGTGCCTTGGAATGCTAGTTGGAGTAATAAATCTCTGGAACAGATTTGGAATCACACGACCTG
GATGGAGTGGGACAGAGAAATTAACAATTACACAAGCTTAATACACTCCTTAATTGAAGAATCGCAAAAC
CAGCAAGAAAAGAATGAACAAGAATTATTGGAATTAGATAAATGGGCAAGTTTGTGGAATTGGTTTAACA
TAACAAATTGGCTGTGGTATATAAAATTATTCATAATGATAGTAGGAGGCTTGGTAGGTTTAAGAATAGT
TTTTGCTGTACTTTCTATAGTGAATAGAGTTAGGCAGGGATATTCACCATTATCGTTTCAGACCCACCTC
CCAACCCCGAGGGGACCCGACAGGCCCGAAGGAATAGAAGAAGAAGGTGGAGAGAGAGACAGAGACAGAT
CCATTCGATTAGTGAACGGATCTCGACGGTATCGGTTTTAAAAGAAAAGGGGGGATTGGGGGGTACAGTG
CAGGGGAAAGAATAGTAGACATAATAGCAACAGACATACAAACTAAAGAATTACAAAAACAAATTACAAA
AATTCAAAATTTTATCGATACCGTCGAGTTTACTCCCTATTCTAGACAAATGCTTGTCCTTCCTTCCTGT
AACACAGCCATTAAACCAGGAGCATCGCCCTTCCCCGGCCCTCAGGTAAGAGGACCAAATACCGTAGCCG
TTTCCAATTTCAGTCCTTTAGCGCCACCTGGTGCTAACTACTCTATCACGCTTTTATCCAATAACTACCT
TTGTAAATTTCCTTTCAAAAGTTCTGGCCGGGCGCGGTGGCTCACGCTTGTAATCCCAGCACTTTGTGAG
GGGTCAGGAGTTCGAGACATTAATAGGGAGGTGGTCCCTGCAGTTACGCCAATGATAACCCCCGCCAGAA
AAATCTTAGTAGCCTTCCCTTTTTGTTTTCCGTGCCCCAACTCGGCGGATTGACTCGGCCCCTTCCGGAA
ACACCCGAATCAACTTCTAGTCAAATTATTGTTCACGCCGCAATGACCCACCCCTGGCCCGCGTCTGTGG
AACTGACCCCTGGTGTACAGGAGAGTTCGCTGCTGAAAGTGGTCCCAAAGGGGTACTAGTTTTTAAGCTC
CCAACTCCCCCTCCCCCAGCGTCTGGAGGATTCCACACCCTCGCACCGCAGGGGCGAGGAAGTGGGCGGA
GTCCGGTTTTGGCGCCAGCCGCTGAGGCTGCCAAGCAGAAAAGCCACCGCTGAGGAGACTCCGGTCACTG
TCCTCGCCCCGCCTCCCCCTTCCCTCCCCTTGGGGACCACCGGGCGCCACGCCGCGAACGGTAAGTGCCG
CGGTCGTCGGCGCCTCCGCCCTCCCCCTAGGGCCCCAATTCCCAGCGGGCGCGGCGCGCGGCCCCTCCCC
CCGCCGGGCGCGCGCCCGCTGCCCCGCCCTTCGTGGCCGCCCGGCGTGGGCGGTGCCACCCCTCCCCCCG
GCGGCCCCGCGCGCAGCTCCCGGCTCCCTCCCCCTTCGGATGTGGCTTGAGCTGTAGGCGCGGAGTTTAA
TTAAAATCGCGTACCGTCGACCTCGACGGATCGGGAGATCTCGACCGAGCTTTGCAAAGATGGATAAAGT
TTTAAACAGAGAGGAATCTTTGCAGCTAATGGACCTTCTAGGTCTTGAAAGGAGTGGGAATTGGCTCCGG
TGCCCGTCAGTGGGCAGAGCGCACATCGCCCACAGTCCCCGAGAAGTTGGGGGGAGGGGTCGGCAATTGA
ACCGGTGCCTAGAGAAGGTGGCGCGGGGTAAACTGGGAAAGTGATGTCGTGTACTGGCTCCGCCTTTTTC
CCGAGGGTGGGGGAGAACCGTATATAAGTGCAGTAGTCGCCGTGAACGTTCTTTTTCGCAACGGGTTTGC
CGCCAGAACACAGGTAAGTGCCGTGTGTGGTTCCCGCGGGCCTGGCCTCTTTACGGGTTATGGCCCTTGC
GTGCCTTGAATTACTTCCACCTGGCTGCAGTACGTGATTCTTGATCCCGAGCTTCGGGTTGGAAGTGGGT
GGGAGAGTTCGAGGCCTTGCGCTTAAGGAGCCCCTTCGCCTCGTGCTTGAGTTGAGGCCTGGCCTGGGCG
CTGGGGCCGCCGCGTGCGAATCTGGTGGCACCTTCGCGCCTGTCTCGCTGCTTTCGATAAGTCTCTAGCC
ATTTAAAATTTTTGATGACCTGCTGCGACGCTTTTTTTCTGGCAAGATAGTCTTGTAAATGCGGGCCAAG
ATGATCTGCACACTGGTATTTCGGTTTTTGGGGCCGCGGGCGGCGACGGGGCCCGTGCGTCCCAGCGCAC
ATGTTCGGCGAGGCGGGGCCTGCGAGCGCGGCCACCGAGAATCGGACGGGGGTAGTCTCAAGCTGGCCGG
CCTGCTCTGGTGCCTGGCCTCGCGCCGCCGTGTATCGCCCCGCCCTGGGCGGCAAGGCTGGCCCGGTCGG
CACCAGTTGCGTGAGCGGAAAGATGGCCGCTTCCCGGCCCTGCTGCAGGGAGCTCAAAATGGAGGACGCG
GCGCTCGGGAGAGCGGGCGGGTGAGTCACCCACACAAAGGAAAAGGGCCTTTCCGTCCTCAGCCGTCGCT
TCATGTGACTCCACGGAGTACCGGGCGCCGTCCAGGCACCTCGATTAGTTCTCGATCGAGCTTTTGGAGT
ACGTCGTCTTTAGGTTGGGGGGAGGGGTTTTATGCGATGGAGTTTCCCCACACTGAGTGGGTGGAGACTG
AAGTTAGGCCAGCTTGGCACTTGATGTAATTCTCCTTGGAATTTGCCCTTTTTGAGTTTGGATCTTGGTT
CATTCTCAAGCCTCAGACAGTGGTTCAAAGTTTTTTTCTTCCATTTCAGGTGTCGTGAGGAATTAGCTTG
ACCAAGCTTGGTACCGAGCTCGGATCCACTAGTAACGGCCGCCAGTGTGCTGGAATTATCACAAGGCCGC
CACC
[393 nt withheld, positions 4625-5017]
GGTGGTGGTTCTGGAGGCGGCGGATCAGTGAGCAAGGGCGAGGCAGTGATCAAGGAGTTCATGCGGTTCA
AGGTGCACATGGAGGGCTCCATGAACGGCCACGAGTTCGAGATCGAGGGCGAGGGCGAGGGCCGCCCCTA
CGAGGGCACCCAGACCGCCAAGCTGAAGGTGACCAAGGGTGGCCCCCTGCCCTTCTCCTGGGACATCCTG
TCCCCTCAGTTCATGTACGGCTCCAGGGCCTTCACCAAGCACCCCGCCGACATCCCCGACTACTATAAGC
AGTCCTTCCCCGAGGGCTTCAAGTGGGAGCGCGTGATGAACTTCGAGGACGGCGGCGCCGTGACCGTGAC
CCAGGACACCTCCCTGGAGGACGGCACCCTGATCTACAAGGTGAAGCTCCGCGGCACCAACTTCCCTCCT
GACGGCCCCGTAATGCAGAAGAAGACAATGGGCTGGGAAGCGTCCACCGAGCGGTTGTACCCCGAGGACG
GCGTGCTGAAGGGCGACATTAAGATGGCCCTGCGCCTGAAGGACGGCGGCCGCTACCTGGCGGACTTCAA
GACCACCTACAAGGCCAAGAAGCCCGTGCAGATGCCCGGCGCCTACAACGTCGACCGCAAGTTGGACATC
ACCTCCCACAACGAGGACTACACCGTGGTGGAACAGTACGAACGCTCCGAGGGCCGCCACTCCACCGGCG
GCATGGACGAGCTGTACAAGGGCGGATCAGGTGGTGGTTCTTACCCATACGATGTTCCAGATTACGCTTA
TCCCTACGACGTGCCTGATTATGCATACCCATATGATGTCCCCGACTATGCCTAAAAACTAACGTTACTG
GCCGAAGCCGCTTGGAATAAGGCCGGTGTGCGTTTGTCTATATGTTATTTTCCACCATATTGCCGTCTTT
TGGCAATGTGAGGGCCCGGAAACCTGGCCCTGTCTTCTTGACGAGCATTCCTAGGGGTCTTTCCCCTCTC
GCCAAAGGAATGCAAGGTCTGTTGAATGTCGTGAAGGAAGCAGTTCCTCTGGAAGCTTCTTGAAGACAAA
CAACGTCTGTAGCGACCCTTTGCAGGCAGCGGAACCCCCCACCTGGCGACAGGTGCCTCTGCGGCCAAAA
GCCACGTGTATAAGATACACCTGCAAAGGCGGCACAACCCCAGTGCCACGTTGTGAGTTGGATAGTTGTG
GAAAGAGTCAAATGGCTCTCCTCAAGCGTATTCAACAAGGGGCTGAAGGATGCCCAGAAGGTACCCCATT
GTATGGGATCTGATCTGGGGCCTCGGTGCACATGCTTTACATGTGTTTAGTCGAGGTTAAAAAAACGTCT
AGGCCCCCCGAACCACGGGGACGTGGTTTTCCTTTGAAAAACACGATGATAATATGGCCACAATGGCCAA
GCCTTTGTCTCAAGAAGAATCCACCCTCATTGAAAGAGCAACGGCTACAATCAACAGCATCCCCATCTCT
GAAGACTACAGCGTCGCCAGCGCAGCTCTCTCTAGCGACGGCCGCATCTTCACTGGTGTCAATGTATATC
ATTTTACTGGGGGACCTTGTGCAGAACTCGTGGTGCTGGGCACTGCTGCTGCTGCGGCAGCTGGCAACCT
GACTTGTATCGTCGCGATCGGAAATGAGAACAGGGGCATCTTGAGCCCCTGCGGACGGTGCCGACAGGTG
CTTCTCGATCTGCATCCTGGGATCAAAGCCATAGTGAAGGACAGTGATGGACAGCCGACGGCAGTTGGGA
TTCGTGAATTGCTGCCCTCTGGTTATGTGTGGGAGGGCGGATCCGGCGCAACAAACTTCTCTCTGCTGAA
ACAAGCCGGAGATGTCGAAGAGAATCCTGGACCGGGATCCGGCATGGACAAAGACTGCGAAATGAAGCGC
ACCACCCTGGATAGCCCTCTGGGCAAGCTGGAACTGTCTGGGTGCGAACAGGGCCTGCACCGTATCATCT
TCCTGGGCAAAGGAACATCTGCCGCCGACGCCGTGGAAGTGCCTGCCCCAGCCGCCGTGCTGGGCGGACC
AGAGCCACTGATGCAGGCCACCGCCTGGCTCAACGCCTACTTTCACCAGCCTGAGGCCATCGAGGAGTTC
CCTGTGCCAGCCCTGCACCACCCAGTGTTCCAGCAGGAGAGCTTTACCCGCCAGGTGCTGTGGAAACTGC
TGAAAGTGGTGAAGTTCGGAGAGGTCATCAGCTACAGCCACCTGGCCGCCCTGGCCGGCAATCCCGCCGC
CACCGCCGCCGTGAAAACCGCCCTGAGCGGAAATCCCGTGCCCATTCTGATCCCCTGCCACCGGGTGGTG
CAGGGCGACCTGGACGTGGGGGGCTACGAGGGCGGGCTCGCCGTGAAAGAGTGGCTGCTGGCCCACGAGG
GCCACAGACTGGGCAAGCCTGGGCTGGGTGGCGGGAGCCCAAAGAAGAAGCGGAAGGTGTAGCGGAATCA
ACCTCTGGATTACAAAATTTGTGAAAGATTGACTGGTATTCTTAACTATGTTGCTCCTTTTACGCTATGT
GGATACGCTGCTTTAATGCCTTTGTATCATGCTATTGCTTCCCGTATGGCTTTCATTTTCTCCTCCTTGT
ATAAATCCTGGTTGCTGTCTCTTTATGAGGAGTTGTGGCCCGTTGTCAGGCAACGTGGCGTGGTGTGCAC
TGTGTTTGCTGACGCAACCCCCACTGGTTGGGGCATTGCCACCACCTGTCAGCTCCTTTCCGGAACTTTC
GCTTTCCCCCTCCCTATTGCCACGGCGGAACTCATCGCCGCCTGCCTTGCCCGCTGCTGGACAGGGGCTC
GGCTGTTGGGCACTGACAATTCCGTGGTGTTGTCGGGGAAATCATCGTCCTTTCCTTGGCTGCTCGCCTA
TGTTGCCACCTGGATTCTGCGCGGGACGTCCTTCTGCTACGTCCCTTCGGCCCTCAATCCAGCGGACCTT
CCTTCCCGCGGCCTGCTGCCGGCTCTGCGGCCTCTTCCGCGTCTTCGCCTTCGCCCTCAGACGAGTCGGA
TCTCCCTTTGGGCCGCCTCCCCGCATCGATACCGAGCGCTGCTCGAGGTACGCCAACAGAGCGAGATTCC
GTCTCAAAGAAAAAAAAAGTAATGAAATGAATAAAATGAGTCCTAGAGCCAGTAAATGTCGTAAATGTCT
CAGCTAGTCAGGTAGTAAAAGGTCTCAACTAGGCAGTGGCAGAGCAGGATTCAAATTCAGGGCTGTTGTG
ATGCCTCCGCAGACTCTGAGCGCCACCTGGTGGTAATTTGTCTGTGCCTCTTCTGACGTGGAAGAACAGC
AACTAACACACTAACACGGCATTTACTATGGGCCAGCCATTGTTCTAATGTTAACTGTGGTACCTTTAAG
ACCAATGACTTACAAGGCAGCTGTAGATCTTAGCCACTTTTTAAAAGAAAAGGGGGGACTGGAAGGGCTA
ATTCACTCCCAACGAAGACAAGATCTGCTTTTTGCTTGTACTGGGTCTCTCTGGTTAGACCAGATCTGAG
CCTGGGAGCTCTCTGGCTAACTAGGGAACCCACTGCTTAAGCCTCAATAAAGCTTGCCTTGAGTGCTTCA
AGTAGTGTGTGCCCGTCTGTTGTGTGACTCTGGTAACTAGAGATCCCTCAGACCCTTTTAGTCAGTGTGG
AAAATCTCTAGCAGTAGTAGTTCATGTCATCTTATTATTCAGTATTTATAACTTGCAAAGAAATGAATAT
CAGAGAGTGAGAGGAACTTGTTTATTGCAGCTTATAATGGTTACAAATAAAGCAATAGCATCACAAATTT
CACAAATAAAGCATTTTTTTCACTGCATTCTAGTTGTGGTTTGTCCAAACTCATCAATGTATCTTATCAT
GTCTGGCTCTAGCTATCCCGCCCCTAACTCCGCCCATCCCGCCCCTAACTCCGCCCAGTTCCGCCCATTC
TCCGCCCCATGGCTGACTAATTTTTTTTATTTATGCAGAGGCCGAGGCCGGATCCCTTGAGTGGCTTTCA
TCCTGGAGCAGACTTTGCAGTCTGTGGACTGCAACACAACATTGCCTTTATGTGTAACTCTTGGCTGAAG
CTCTTACACCAATGCTGGGGGACATGTACCTCCCAGGGGCCCAGGAAGACTACGGGAGGCTACACCAACG
TCAATCAGAGGGGCCTGTGTAGCTACCGATAAGCGGACCCTCAAGAGGGCATTAGCAATAGTGTTTATAA
GGCCCCCTTGTTAATTCTTGAAGACGAAAGGGCCTCGTGATACGCCTATTTTTATAGGTTAATGTCATGA
TAATAATGGTTTCTTAGACGTCAGGTGGCACTTTTCGGGGAAATGTGCGCGGAACCCCTATTTGTTTATT
TTTCTAAATACATTCAAATATGTATCCGCTCATGAGACAATAACCCTGATAAATGCTTCAATAATATTGA
AAAAGGAAGAGTATGAGTATTCAACATTTCCGTGTCGCCCTTATTCCCTTTTTTGCGGCATTTTGCCTTC
CTGTTTTTGCTCACCCAGAAACGCTGGTGAAAGTAAAAGATGCTGAAGATCAGTTGGGTGCACGAGTGGG
TTACATCGAACTGGATCTCAACAGCGGTAAGATCCTTGAGAGTTTTCGCCCCGAAGAACGTTTTCCAATG
ATGAGCACTTTTAAAGTTCTGCTATGTGGCGCGGTATTATCCCGTGTTGACGCCGGGCAAGAGCAACTCG
GTCGCCGCATACACTATTCTCAGAATGACTTGGTTGAGTACTCACCAGTCACAGAAAAGCATCTTACGGA
TGGCATGACAGTAAGAGAATTATGCAGTGCTGCCATAACCATGAGTGATAACACTGCGGCCAACTTACTT
CTGACAACGATCGGAGGACCGAAGGAGCTAACCGCTTTTTTGCACAACATGGGGGATCATGTAACTCGCC
TTGATCGTTGGGAACCGGAGCTGAATGAAGCCATACCAAACGACGAGCGTGACACCACGATGCCTGCAGC
AATGGCAACAACGTTGCGCAAACTATTAACTGGCGAACTACTTACTCTAGCTTCCCGGCAACAATTAATA
GACTGGATGGAGGCGGATAAAGTTGCAGGACCACTTCTGCGCTCGGCCCTTCCGGCTGGCTGGTTTATTG
CTGATAAATCTGGAGCCGGTGAGCGTGGGTCTCGCGGTATCATTGCAGCACTGGGGCCAGATGGTAAGCC
CTCCCGTATCGTAGTTATCTACACGACGGGGAGTCAGGCAACTATGGATGAACGAAATAGACAGATCGCT
GAGATAGGTGCCTCACTGATTAAGCATTGGTAACTGTCAGACCAAGTTTACTCATATATACTTTAGATTG
ATTTAAAACTTCATTTTTAATTTAAAAGGATCTAGGTGAAGATCCTTTTTGATAATCTCATGACCAAAAT
CCCTTAACGTGAGTTTTCGTTCCACTGAGCGTCAGACCCCGTAGAAAAGATCAAAGGATCTTCTTGAGAT
CCTTTTTTTCTGCGCGTAATCTGCTGCTTGCAAACAAAAAAACCACCGCTACCAGCGGTGGTTTGTTTGC
CGGATCAAGAGCTACCAACTCTTTTTCCGAAGGTAACTGGCTTCAGCAGAGCGCAGATACCAAATACTGT
CCTTCTAGTGTAGCCGTAGTTAGGCCACCACTTCAAGAACTCTGTAGCACCGCCTACATACCTCGCTCTG
CTAATCCTGTTACCAGTGGCTGCTGCCAGTGGCGATAAGTCGTGTCTTACCGGGTTGGACTCAAGACGAT
AGTTACCGGATAAGGCGCAGCGGTCGGGCTGAACGGGGGGTTCGTGCACACAGCCCAGCTTGGAGCGAAC
GACCTACACCGAACTGAGATACCTACAGCGTGAGCATTGAGAAAGCGCCACGCTTCCCGAAGGGAGAAAG
GCGGACAGGTATCCGGTAAGCGGCAGGGTCGGAACAGGAGAGCGCACGAGGGAGCTTCCAGGGGGAAACG
CCTGGTATCTTTATAGTCCTGTCGGGTTTCGCCACCTCTGACTTGAGCGTCGATTTTTGTGATGCTCGTC
AGGGGGGCGGAGCCTATGGAAAAACGCCAGCAACGCGGCCTTTTTACGGTTCCTGGCCTTTTGCTGGCCT
TTTTGAAGCTGTCCCTGATGGTCGTCATCTACCTGCCTGGACAGCATGGCCTGCAACGCGGGCATCCCGA
TGCCGCCGGAAGCGAGAAGAATCATAATGGGGAAGGCCATCCAGCCTCGCGTCG
Features (pLannotate 1.2.2; 33 found; start..end, strand, type, name):
      4..110     +  rep_origin     mini-oriP (fragment): internally truncated variant of the Epstein-Barr virus oriP replication origin (Tanaka et al., 1999)
    120..158     -  CDS            TcR (fragment): tetracycline efflux protein; tet; confers resistance to tetracycline
    159..180     +  protein_bind   CAP binding site: CAP binding activates transcription in the presence of cAMP. E. coli catabolite activator protein
    195..225     +  promoter       lac promoter: promoter for the E. coli lac operon
    229..251     +  protein_bind   lac operator (fragment): The lac repressor binds to the lac operator to inhibit transcription in E. coli. This inhibition can be relieved by adding lactose or isopropyl-β-D-thiogalactopyranoside (IPTG). lac repressor encoded by lacI
    294..312     +  promoter       T3 promoter: promoter for bacteriophage T3 RNA polymerase
    340..566     +  promoter       RSV promoter: Rous sarcoma virus enhancer/promoter
    567..747     +  LTR            5' LTR (truncated): truncated 5' long terminal repeat (LTR) from HIV-1
    794..919     +  misc_feature   HIV-1 Ψ: packaging signal of human immunodeficiency virus type 1
    903..1266    +  CDS            HIV-1 gag (fragment): gag protein from human immunodeficiency virus 1; gag
   1412..1645    +  misc_feature   RRE: The Rev response element (RRE) of HIV-1 allows for Rev-dependent mRNA export from the nucleus to the cytoplasm.
   2022..2122    +  CDS            Rev (fragment): human immunodeficiency virus 1 (HIV-1) Rev protein; rev; enhances nuclear export of unspliced and incompletely spliced viral mRNAs
   2136..2253    +  misc_feature   cPPT/CTS: central polypurine tract and central termination sequence of HIV-1
   2263..2280    +  promoter       tight TRE promoter (fragment): Tet-responsive promoter PTight, consisting of seven tet operator sequences followed by the minimal CMV promoter
   3280..3346    +  CDS            small t antigen (fragment): SV40 (simian virus 40) small t antigen
   3372..3583    +  promoter       EF-1α core promoter: core promoter for human elongation factor EF-1α
   3584..3693    +  intron         EF-1α intron A (fragment): intron upstream of the start codon of human EF-1α
   4326..4529    +  intron         EF-1α intron A: truncated intron upstream of the start codon of human EF-1α
   4625..5017    +  CDS            MMGT1 (sequence withheld): EMC5_HUMAN - Also known as EMC5 From Homo sapiens (Human).
   5045..5737    +  CDS            mScarlet: mScarlet is a basic (constitutively fluorescent) red fluorescent protein published in 2016, derived from synthetic construct. It has moderate acid sensitivity.
   5759..5839    +  CDS            3xHA: three tandem HA epitope tags
   5937..6399    +  misc_feature   IRES: internal ribosome entry site (IRES) of the encephalomyocarditis virus (EMCV)
   6410..6805    +  CDS            BSD: blasticidin S deaminase; Aspergillus terreus BSD; confers resistance to blasticidin
   6881..7426    +  CDS            SNAP-tag®: human O6-alkylguanine-DNA-alkyltransferase variant that forms covalent bonds with benzylguanine derivatives fast-reacting variant, optimized for mammalian expression
   7463..8051    +  misc_feature   WPRE: woodchuck hepatitis virus posttranscriptional regulatory element
   8367..8435    +  CDS            nef (fragment): NEF_HV1Z2 - Experimental evidence at protein level: Swiss-Prot protein existence level 1. Extracellular Nef protein targets CD4(+) T-lymphocytes for apoptosis by interacting with CXCR4 surface receptors. From Human immunodeficiency virus type 1 group M subtype D (isolate Z2/CDC-Z34) (HIV-1).
   8437..8670    +  LTR            3' LTR (ΔU3): self-inactivating 3' long terminal repeat (LTR) from HIV-1
   8742..8863    +  polyA_signal   SV40 poly(A) signal: SV40 polyadenylation signal
   8883..8987    +  promoter       SV40 promoter (fragment): SV40 early promoter
   9335..9439    +  promoter       AmpR promoter: bla
   9440..10300   +  CDS            AmpR: β-lactamase; bla; confers resistance to ampicillin, carbenicillin, and related antibiotics
  10471..11059   +  rep_origin     ori: high-copy-number ColE1/pMB1/pBR322/pUC origin of replication
  11110..3       -  CDS            TcR (fragment) (across the origin): tetracycline efflux protein; tet; confers resistance to tetracycline
