>Addgene plasmid #160040 | ER-M-TAG (pGS555) | addgene full sequence | sequence record 323176 | Addgene NGS Result
CGATAACCCTAATTCGATAGCATATGCTTCCCGTTGGGTAACATATGCTATTGAATTAGGGTTAGTCTGG
ATAGTATATACTACTACCCGGGAAGCATATGCTACCCGTTTAGGGTTCACCGGTGATGCCGGCCACGATG
CGTCCGGCGTAGAGGATCTAATGTGAGTTAGCTCACTCATTAGGCACCCCAGGCTTTACACTTTATGCTT
CCGGCTCGTATGTTGTGTGGAATTGTGAGCGGATAACAATTTCACACAGGAAACAGCTATGACCATGATT
ACGCCAAGCGCGCAATTAACCCTCACTAAAGGGAACAAAAGCTGGAGCTGCAAGCTTAATGTAGTCTTAT
GCAATACTCTTGTAGTCTTGCAACATGGTAACGATGAGTTAGCAACATGCCTTACAAGGAGAGAAAAAGC
ACCGTGCATGCCGATTGGTGGAAGTAAGGTGGTACGATCGTGCCTTATTAGGAAGGCAACAGACGGGTCT
GACATGGATTGGACGAACCACTGAATTGCCGCATTGCAGAGATATTGTATTTAAGTGCCTAGCTCGATAC
ATAAACGGGTCTCTCTGGTTAGACCAGATCTGAGCCTGGGAGCTCTCTGGCTAACTAGGGAACCCACTGC
TTAAGCCTCAATAAAGCTTGCCTTGAGTGCTTCAAGTAGTGTGTGCCCGTCTGTTGTGTGACTCTGGTAA
CTAGAGATCCCTCAGACCCTTTTAGTCAGTGTGGAAAATCTCTAGCAGTGGCGCCCGAACAGGGACTTGA
AAGCGAAAGGGAAACCAGAGGAGCTCTCTCGACGCAGGACTCGGCTTGCTGAAGCGCGCACGGCAAGAGG
CGAGGGGCGGCGACTGGTGAGTACGCCAAAAATTTTGACTAGCGGAGGCTAGAAGGAGAGAGATGGGTGC
GAGAGCGTCAGTATTAAGCGGGGGAGAATTAGATCGCGATGGGAAAAAATTCGGTTAAGGCCAGGGGGAA
AGAAAAAATATAAATTAAAACATATAGTATGGGCAAGCAGGGAGCTAGAACGATTCGCAGTTAATCCTGG
CCTGTTAGAAACATCAGAAGGCTGTAGACAAATACTGGGACAGCTACAACCATCCCTTCAGACAGGATCA
GAAGAACTTAGATCATTATATAATACAGTAGCAACCCTCTATTGTGTGCATCAAAGGATAGAGATAAAAG
ACACCAAGGAAGCTTTAGACAAGATAGAGGAAGAGCAAAACAAAAGTAAGACCACCGCACAGCAAGCGGC
CGCTGATCTTCAGACCTGGAGGAGGAGATATGAGGGACAATTGGAGAAGTGAATTATATAAATATAAAGT
AGTAAAAATTGAACCATTAGGAGTAGCACCCACCAAGGCAAAGAGAAGAGTGGTGCAGAGAGAAAAAAGA
GCAGTGGGAATAGGAGCTTTGTTCCTTGGGTTCTTGGGAGCAGCAGGAAGCACTATGGGCGCAGCGTCAA
TGACGCTGACGGTACAGGCCAGACAATTATTGTCTGGTATAGTGCAGCAGCAGAACAATTTGCTGAGGGC
TATTGAGGCGCAACAGCATCTGTTGCAACTCACAGTCTGGGGCATCAAGCAGCTCCAGGCAAGAATCCTG
GCTGTGGAAAGATACCTAAAGGATCAACAGCTCCTGGGGATTTGGGGTTGCTCTGGAAAACTCATTTGCA
CCACTGCTGTGCCTTGGAATGCTAGTTGGAGTAATAAATCTCTGGAACAGATTTGGAATCACACGACCTG
GATGGAGTGGGACAGAGAAATTAACAATTACACAAGCTTAATACACTCCTTAATTGAAGAATCGCAAAAC
CAGCAAGAAAAGAATGAACAAGAATTATTGGAATTAGATAAATGGGCAAGTTTGTGGAATTGGTTTAACA
TAACAAATTGGCTGTGGTATATAAAATTATTCATAATGATAGTAGGAGGCTTGGTAGGTTTAAGAATAGT
TTTTGCTGTACTTTCTATAGTGAATAGAGTTAGGCAGGGATATTCACCATTATCGTTTCAGACCCACCTC
CCAACCCCGAGGGGACCCGACAGGCCCGAAGGAATAGAAGAAGAAGGTGGAGAGAGAGACAGAGACAGAT
CCATTCGATTAGTGAACGGATCTCGACGGTATCGGTTTTAAAAGAAAAGGGGGGATTGGGGGGTACAGTG
CAGGGGAAAGAATAGTAGACATAATAGCAACAGACATACAAACTAAAGAATTACAAAAACAAATTACAAA
AATTCAAAATTTTATCGATACCGTCGAGTTTACTCCCTATTCTAGACAAATGCTTGTCCTTCCTTCCTGT
AACACAGCCATTAAACCAGGAGCATCGCCCTTCCCCGGCCCTCAGGTAAGAGGACCAAATACCGTAGCCG
TTTCCAATTTCAGTCCTTTAGCGCCACCTGGTGCTAACTACTCTATCACGCTTTTATCCAATAACTACCT
TTGTAAATTTCCTTTCAAAAGTTCTGGCCGGGCGCGGTGGCTCACGCTTGTAATCCCAGCACTTTGTGAG
GGGTCAGGAGTTCGAGACATTAATAGGGAGGTGGTCCCTGCAGTTACGCCAATGATAACCCCCGCCAGAA
AAATCTTAGTAGCCTTCCCTTTTTGTTTTCCGTGCCCCAACTCGGCGGATTGACTCGGCCCCTTCCGGAA
ACACCCGAATCAACTTCTAGTCAAATTATTGTTCACGCCGCAATGACCCACCCCTGGCCCGCGTCTGTGG
AACTGACCCCTGGTGTACAGGAGAGTTCGCTGCTGAAAGTGGTCCCAAAGGGGTACTAGTTTTTAAGCTC
CCAACTCCCCCTCCCCCAGCGTCTGGAGGATTCCACACCCTCGCACCGCAGGGGCGAGGAAGTGGGCGGA
GTCCGGTTTTGGCGCCAGCCGCTGAGGCTGCCAAGCAGAAAAGCCACCGCTGAGGAGACTCCGGTCACTG
TCCTCGCCCCGCCTCCCCCTTCCCTCCCCTTGGGGACCACCGGGCGCCACGCCGCGAACGGTAAGTGCCG
CGGTCGTCGGCGCCTCCGCCCTCCCCCTAGGGCCCCAATTCCCAGCGGGCGCGGCGCGCGGCCCCTCCCC
CCGCCGGGCGCGCGCCCGCTGCCCCGCCCTTCGTGGCCGCCCGGCGTGGGCGGTGCCACCCCTCCCCCCG
GCGGCCCCGCGCGCAGCTCCCGGCTCCCTCCCCCTTCGGATGTGGCTTGAGCTGTAGCGCGGAGTTTAAT
TAAAATCGCGTACCGTCGACCTCGACGGATCGGGAGATCTCGACCGAGCTTTGCAAAGATGGATAAAGTT
TTAAACAGAGAGGAATCTTTGCAGCTAATGGACCTTCTAGGTCTTGAAAGGAGTGGGAATTGGCTCCGGT
GCCCGTCAGTGGGCAGAGCGCACATCGCCCACAGTCCCCGAGAAGTTGGGGGGAGGGGTCGGCAATTGAA
CCGGTGCCTAGAGAAGGTGGCGCGGGGTAAACTGGGAAAGTGATGTCGTGTACTGGCTCCGCCTTTTTCC
CGAGGGTGGGGGAGAACCGTATATAAGTGCAGTAGTCGCCGTGAACGTTCTTTTTCGCAACGGGTTTGCC
GCCAGAACACAGGTAAGTGCCGTGTGTGGTTCCCGCGGGCCTGGCCTCTTTACGGGTTATGGCCCTTGCG
TGCCTTGAATTACTTCCACCTGGCTGCAGTACGTGATTCTTGATCCCGAGCTTCGGGTTGGAAGTGGGTG
GGAGAGTTCGAGGCCTTGCGCTTAAGGAGCCCCTTCGCCTCGTGCTTGAGTTGAGGCCTGGCCTGGGCGC
TGGGGCCGCCGCGTGCGAATCTGGTGGCACCTTCGCGCCTGTCTCGCTGCTTTCGATAAGTCTCTAGCCA
TTTAAAATTTTTGATGACCTGCTGCGACGCTTTTTTTCTGGCAAGATAGTCTTGTAAATGCGGGCCAAGA
TCGATCTGCACACTGGTATTTCGGTTTTTGGGGCCGCGGGCGGCGACGGGGCCCGTGCGTCCCAGCGCAC
ATGTTCGGCGAGGCGGGGCCTGCGAGCGCGGCCACCGAGAATCGGACGGGGGTAGTCTCAAGCTGGCCGG
CCTGCTCTGGTGCCTGGCCTCGCGCCGCCGTGTATCGCCCCGCCCTGGGCGGCAAGGCTGGCCCGGTCGG
CACCAGTTGCGTGAGCGGAAAGATGGCCGCTTCCCGGCCCTGCTGCAGGGAGCTCAAAATGGAGGACGCG
GCGCTCGGGAGAGCGGGCGGGTGAGTCACCCACACAAAGGAAAAGGGCCTTTCCGTCCTCAGCCGTCGCT
TCATGTGACTCCACGGAGTACCGGGCGCCGTCCAGGCACCTCGATTAGTTCTCGATCGAGCTTTTGGAGT
ACGTCGTCTTTAGGTTGGGGGGAGGGGTTTTATGCGATGGAGTTTCCCCACACTGAGTGGGTGGAGACTG
AAGTTAGGCCAGCTTGGCACTTGATGTAATTCTCCTTGGAATTTGCCCTTTTTGAGTTTGGATCTTGGTT
CATTCTCAAGCCTCAGACAGTGGTTCAAAGTTTTTTTCTTCCATTTCAGGTGTCGTGAGGAATTAGCTTG
ACCAAGCTTGGTACCGAGCTCGGATCCACTAGTAACGGCCGCCAGTGTGCTGGAATTATCACAAGGCCGC
CACC
[393 nt withheld, positions 4625-5017]
GGTGGTGGTTCTGGAGGCGGCGGATCAGTGAGCAAGGGCGAGGCAGTGATCAAGGAGTTCATGCGGTTCA
AGGTGCACATGGAGGGCTCCATGAACGGCCACGAGTTCGAGATCGAGGGCGAGGGCGAGGGCCGCCCCTA
CGAGGGCACCCAGACCGCCAAGCTGAAGGTGACCAAGGGTGGCCCCCTGCCCTTCTCCTGGGACATCCTG
TCCCCTCAGTTCATGTACGGCTCCAGGGCCTTCACCAAGCACCCCGCCGACATCCCCGACTACTATAAGC
AGTCCTTCCCCGAGGGCTTCAAGTGGGAGCGCGTGATGAACTTCGAGGACGGCGGCGCCGTGACCGTGAC
CCAGGACACCTCCCTGGAGGACGGCACCCTGATCTACAAGGTGAAGCTCCGCGGCACCAACTTCCCTCCT
GACGGCCCCGTAATGCAGAAGAAGACAATGGGCTGGGAAGCGTCCACCGAGCGGTTGTACCCCGAGGACG
GCGTGCTGAAGGGCGACATTAAGATGGCCCTGCGCCTGAAGGACGGCGGCCGCTACCTGGCGGACTTCAA
GACCACCTACAAGGCCAAGAAGCCCGTGCAGATGCCCGGCGCCTACAACGTCGACCGCAAGTTGGACATC
ACCTCCCACAACGAGGAATACACCGTGGTGGAACAGTACGAACGCTCCGAGGGCCGCCACTCCACCGGCG
GCATGGACGAGCTGTACAAGGGCGGATCAGGTGGTGGTTCTTACCCATACGATGTTCCAGATTACGCTTA
TCCCTACGACGTGCCTGATTATGCATACCCATATGATGTCCCCGACTATGCCTAAAAACTAACGTTACTG
GCCGAAGCCGCTTGGAATAAGGCCGGTGTGCGTTTGTCTATATGTTATTTTCCACCATATTGCCGTCTTT
TGGCAATGTGAGGGCCCGGAAACCTGGCCCTGTCTTCTTGACGAGCATTCCTAGGGGTCTTTCCCCTCTC
GCCAAAGGAATGCAAGGTCTGTTGAATGTCGTGAAGGAAGCAGTTCCTCTGGAAGCTTCTTGAAGACAAA
CAACGTCTGTAGCGACCCTTTGCAGGCAGCGGAACCCCCCACCTGGCGACAGGTGCCTCTGCGGCCAAAA
GCCACGTGTATAAGATACACCTGCAAAGGCGGCACAACCCCAGTGCCACGTTGTGAGTTGGATAGTTGTG
GAAAGAGTCAAATGGCTCTCCTCAAGCGTATTCAACAAGGGGCTGAAGGATGCCCAGAAGGTACCCCATT
GTATGGGATCTGATCTGGGGCCTCGGTGCACATGCTTTACATGTGTTTAGTCGAGGTTAAAAAAACGTCT
AGGCCCCCCGAACCACGGGGACGTGGTTTTCCTTTGAAAAACACGATGATAATATGGCCACAATGGCCAA
GCCTTTGTCTCAAGAAGAATCCACCCTCATTGAAAGAGCAACGGCTACAATCAACAGCATCCCCATCTCT
GAAGACTACAGCGTCGCCAGCGCAGCTCTCTCTAGCGACGGCCGCATCTTCACTGGTGTCAATGTATATC
ATTTTACTGGGGGACCTTGTGCAGAACTCGTGGTGCTGGGCACTGCTGCTGCTGCGGCAGCTGGCAACCT
GACTTGTATCGTCGCGATCGGAAATGAGAACAGGGGCATCTTGAGCCCCTGCGGACGGTGCCGACAGGTG
CTTCTCGATCTGCATCCTGGGATCAAAGCCATAGTGAAGGACAGTGATGGACAGCCGACGGCAGTTGGGA
TTCGTGAATTGCTGCCCTCTGGTTATGTGTGGGAGGGCGGATCCGGCGCAACAAACTTCTCTCTGCTGAA
ACAAGCCGGAGATGTCGAAGAGAATCCTGGACCGGGATCCGGCATGGACAAAGACTGCGAAATGAAGCGC
ACCACCCTGGATAGCCCTCTGGGCAAGCTGGAACTGTCTGGGTGCGAACAGGGCCTGCACCGTATCATCT
TCCTGGGCAAAGGAACATCTGCCGCCGACGCCGTGGAAGTGCCTGCCCCAGCCGCCGTGCTGGGCGGACC
AGAGCCACTGATGCAGGCCACCGCCTGGCTCAACGCCTACTTTCACCAGCCTGAGGCCATCGAGGAGTTC
CCTGTGCCAGCCCTGCACCACCCAGTGTTCCAGCAGGAGAGCTTTACCCGCCAGGTGCTGTGGAAACTGC
TGAAAGTGGTGAAGTTCGGAGAGGTCATCAGCTACAGCCACCTGGCCGCCCTGGCCGGCAATCCCGCCGC
CACCGCCGCCGTGAAAACCGCCCTGAGCGGAAATCCCGTGCCCATTCTGATCCCCTGCCACCGGGTGGTG
CAGGGCGACCTGGACGTGGGGGGCTACGAGGGCGGGCTCGCCGTGAAAGAGTGGCTGCTGGCCCACGAGG
GCCACAGACTGGGCAAGCCTGGGCTGGGTGGCGGGAGCCCAAAGAAGAAGCGGAAGGTGTAGCGGAATCA
ACCTCTGGATTACAAAATTTGTGAAAGATTGACTGGTATTCTTAACTATGTTGCTCCTTTTACGCTATGT
GGATACGCTGCTTTAATGCCTTTGTATCATGCTATTGCTTCCCGTATGGCTTTCATTTTCTCCTCCTTGT
ATAAATCCTGGTTGCTGTCTCTTTATGAGGAGTTGTGGCCCGTTGTCAGGCAACGTGGCGTGGTGTGCAC
TGTGTTTGCTGACGCAACCCCCACTGGTTGGGGCATTGCCACCACCTGTCAGCTCCTTTCCGGAACTTTC
GCTTTCCCCCTCCCTATTGCCACGGCGGAACTCATCGCCGCCTGCCTTGCCCGCTGCTGGACAGGGGCTC
GGCTGTTGGGCACTGACAATTCCGTGGTGTTGTCGGGGAAATCATCGTCCTTTCCTTGGCTGCTCGCCTA
TGTTGCCACCTGGATTCTGCGCGGGACGTCCTTCTGCTACGTCCCTTCGGCCCTCAATCCAGCGGACCTT
CCTTCCCGCGGCCTGCTGCCGGCTCTGCGGCCTCTTCCGCGTCTTCGCCTTCGCCCTCAGACGAGTCGGA
TCTCCCTTTGGGCCGCCTCCCCGCATCGATACCGAGCGCTGCTCGAGGTACGCCAACAGAGCGAGATTCC
GTCTCAAAGAAAAAAAAAGTAATGAAATGAATAAAATGAGTCCTAGAGCCAGTAAATGTCGTAAATGTCT
CAGCTAGTCAGGTAGTAAAAGGTCTCAACTAGGCAGTGGCAGAGCAGGATTCAAATTCAGGGCTGTTGTG
ATGCCTCCGCAGACTCTGAGCGCCACCTGGTGGTAATTTGTCTGTGCCTCTTCTGACGTTGAAGAACAGC
AACTAACACACTAACACGGCATTTACTATGGGCCAGCCATTGTTCTAATGTTAACTGTGGTACCTTTAAG
ACCAATGACTTACAAGGCAGCTGTAGATCTTAGCCACTTTTTAAAAGAAAAGGGGGGACTGGAAGGGCTA
ATTCACTCCCAACGAAGACAAGATCTGCTTTTTGCTTGTACTGGGTCTCTCTGGTTAGACCAGATCTGAG
CCTGGGAGCTCTCTGGCTAACTAGGGAACCCACTGCTTAAGCCTCAATAAAGCTTGCCTTGAGTGCTTCA
AGTAGTGTGTGCCCGTCTGTTGTGTGACTCTGGTAACTAGAGATCCCTCAGACCCTTTTAGTCAGTGTGG
AAAATCTCTAGCAGTAGTAGTTCATGTCATCTTATTATTCAGTATTTATAACTTGCAAAGAAATGAATAT
CAGAGAGTGAGAGGAACTTGTTTATTGCAGCTTATAATGGTTACAAATAAAGCAATAGCATCACAAATTT
CACAAATAAAGCATTTTTTTCACTGCATTCTAGTTGTGGTTTGTCCAAACTCATCAATGTATCTTATCAT
GTCTGGCTCTAGCTATCCCGCCCCTAACTCCGCCCATCCCGCCCCTAACTCCGCCCAGTTCCGCCCATTC
TCCGCCCCATGGCTGACTAATTTTTTTTATTTATGCAGAGGCCGAGGCCGGATCCCTTGAGTGGCTTTCA
TCCTGGAGCAGACTTTGCAGTCTGTGGACTGCAACACAACATTGCCTTTATGTGTAACTCTTGGCTGAAG
CTCTTACACCAATGCTGGGGGACATGTACCTCCCAGGGGCCCAGGAAGACTACGGGAGGCTACACCAACG
TCAATCAGAGGGGCCTGTGTAGCTACCGATAAGCGGACCCTCAAGAGGGCATTAGCAATAGTGTTTATAA
GGCCCCCTTGTTAATTCTTGAAGACGAAAGGGCCTCGTGATACGCCTATTTTTATAGGTTAATGTCATGA
TAATAATGGTTTCTTAGACGTCAGGTGGCACTTTTCGGGGAAATGTGCGCGGAACCCCTATTTGTTTATT
TTTCTAAATACATTCAAATATGTATCCGCTCATGAGACAATAACCCTGATAAATGCTTCAATAATATTGA
AAAAGGAAGAGTATGAGTATTCAACATTTCCGTGTCGCCCTTATTCCCTTTTTTGCGGCATTTTGCCTTC
CTGTTTTTGCTCACCCAGAAACGCTGGTGAAAGTAAAAGATGCTGAAGATCAGTTGGGTGCACGAGTGGG
TTACATCGAACTGGATCTCAACAGCGGTAAGATCCTTGAGAGTTTTCGCCCCGAAGAACGTTTTCCAATG
ATGAGCACTTTTAAAGTTCTGCTATGTGGCGCGGTATTATCCCGTGTTGACGCCGGGCAAGAGCAACTCG
GTCGCCGCATACACTATTCTCAGAATGACTTGGTTGAGTACTCACCAGTCACAGAAAAGCATCTTACGGA
TGGCATGACAGTAAGAGAATTATGCAGTGCTGCCATAACCATGAGTGATAACACTGCGGCCAACTTACTT
CTGACAACGATCGGAGGACCGAAGGAGCTAACCGCTTTTTTGCACAACATGGGGGATCATGTAACTCGCC
TTGATCGTTGGGAACCGGAGCTGAATGAAGCCATACCAAACGACGAGCGTGACACCACGATGCCTGCAGC
AATGGCAACAACGTTGCGCAAACTATTAACTGGCGAACTACTTACTCTAGCTTCCCGGCAACAATTAATA
GACTGGATGGAGGCGGATAAAGTTGCAGGACCACTTCTGCGCTCGGCCCTTCCGGCTGGCTGGTTTATTG
CTGATAAATCTGGAGCCGGTGAGCGTGGGTCTCGCGGTATCATTGCAGCACTGGGGCCAGATGGTAAGCC
CTCCCGTATCGTAGTTATCTACACGACGGGGAGTCAGGCAACTATGGATGAACGAAATAGACAGATCGCT
GAGATAGGTGCCTCACTGATTAAGCATTGGTAACTGTCAGACCAAGTTTACTCATATATACTTTAGATTG
ATTTAAAACTTCATTTTTAATTTAAAAGGATCTAGGTGAAGATCCTTTTTGATAATCTCATGACCAAAAT
CCCTTAACGTGAGTTTTCGTTCCACTGAGCGTCAGACCCCGTAGAAAAGATCAAAGGATCTTCTTGAGAT
CCTTTTTTTCTGCGCGTAATCTGCTGCTTGCAAACAAAAAAACCACCGCTACCAGCGGTGGTTTGTTTGC
CGGATCAAGAGCTACCAACTCTTTTTCCGAAGGTAACTGGCTTCAGCAGAGCGCAGATACCAAATACTGT
CCTTCTAGTGTAGCCGTAGTTAGGCCACCACTTCAAGAACTCTGTAGCACCGCCTACATACCTCGCTCTG
CTAATCCTGTTACCAGTGGCTGCTGCCAGTGGCGATAAGTCGTGTCTTACCGGGTTGGACTCAAGACGAT
AGTTACCGGATAAGGCGCAGCGGTCGGGCTGAACGGGGGGTTCGTGCACACAGCCCAGCTTGGAGCGAAC
GACCTACACCGAACTGAGATACCTACAGCGTGAGCTATGAGAAAGCGCCACGCTTCCCGAAGGGAGAAAG
GCGGACAGGTATCCGGTAAGCGGCAGGGTCGGAACAGGAGAGCGCACGAGGGAGCTTCCAGGGGGAAACG
CCTGGTATCTTTATAGTCCTGTCGGGTTTCGCCACCTCTGACTTGAGCGTCGATTTTTGTGATGCTCGTC
AGGGGGGCGGAGCCTATGGAAAAACGCCAGCAACGCGGCCTTTTTACGGTTCCTGGCCTTTTGCTGGCCT
TGAAGCTGTCCCTGATGGTCGTCATCTACCTGCCTGGACAGCATGGCCTGCAACGCGGGCATCCCGATGC
CGCCGGAAGCGAGAAGAATCATAATGGGGAAGGCCATCCAGCCTCGCGTCG
Features (pLannotate 1.2.2; 33 found; start..end, strand, type, name):
      4..110     +  rep_origin     mini-oriP (fragment): internally truncated variant of the Epstein-Barr virus oriP replication origin (Tanaka et al., 1999)
    120..158     -  CDS            TcR (fragment): tetracycline efflux protein; tet; confers resistance to tetracycline
    159..180     +  protein_bind   CAP binding site: CAP binding activates transcription in the presence of cAMP. E. coli catabolite activator protein
    195..225     +  promoter       lac promoter: promoter for the E. coli lac operon
    229..251     +  protein_bind   lac operator (fragment): The lac repressor binds to the lac operator to inhibit transcription in E. coli. This inhibition can be relieved by adding lactose or isopropyl-β-D-thiogalactopyranoside (IPTG). lac repressor encoded by lacI
    294..312     +  promoter       T3 promoter: promoter for bacteriophage T3 RNA polymerase
    340..566     +  promoter       RSV promoter: Rous sarcoma virus enhancer/promoter
    567..747     +  LTR            5' LTR (truncated): truncated 5' long terminal repeat (LTR) from HIV-1
    794..919     +  misc_feature   HIV-1 Ψ: packaging signal of human immunodeficiency virus type 1
    903..1266    +  CDS            HIV-1 gag (fragment): gag protein from human immunodeficiency virus 1; gag
   1412..1645    +  misc_feature   RRE: The Rev response element (RRE) of HIV-1 allows for Rev-dependent mRNA export from the nucleus to the cytoplasm.
   2022..2122    +  CDS            Rev (fragment): human immunodeficiency virus 1 (HIV-1) Rev protein; rev; enhances nuclear export of unspliced and incompletely spliced viral mRNAs
   2136..2253    +  misc_feature   cPPT/CTS: central polypurine tract and central termination sequence of HIV-1
   2263..2280    +  promoter       tight TRE promoter (fragment): Tet-responsive promoter PTight, consisting of seven tet operator sequences followed by the minimal CMV promoter
   3279..3345    +  CDS            small t antigen (fragment): SV40 (simian virus 40) small t antigen
   3371..3582    +  promoter       EF-1α core promoter: core promoter for human elongation factor EF-1α
   3583..3692    +  intron         EF-1α intron A (fragment): intron upstream of the start codon of human EF-1α
   4326..4529    +  intron         EF-1α intron A: truncated intron upstream of the start codon of human EF-1α
   4625..5017    +  CDS            MMGT1 (sequence withheld): EMC5_HUMAN - Also known as EMC5 From Homo sapiens (Human).
   5045..5737    +  CDS            mScarlet: bright monomeric red fluorescent protein evolved from a synthetic template (Bindels et al., 2016)
   5759..5839    +  CDS            3xHA: three tandem HA epitope tags
   5937..6399    +  misc_feature   IRES: internal ribosome entry site (IRES) of the encephalomyocarditis virus (EMCV)
   6410..6805    +  CDS            BSD: blasticidin S deaminase; Aspergillus terreus BSD; confers resistance to blasticidin
   6881..7426    +  CDS            SNAP-tag®: human O6-alkylguanine-DNA-alkyltransferase variant that forms covalent bonds with benzylguanine derivatives fast-reacting variant, optimized for mammalian expression
   7463..8051    +  misc_feature   WPRE: woodchuck hepatitis virus posttranscriptional regulatory element
   8367..8435    +  CDS            nef (fragment): NEF_HV1Z2 - Experimental evidence at protein level: Swiss-Prot protein existence level 1. Extracellular Nef protein targets CD4(+) T-lymphocytes for apoptosis by interacting with CXCR4 surface receptors. From Human immunodeficiency virus type 1 group M subtype D (isolate Z2/CDC-Z34) (HIV-1).
   8437..8670    +  LTR            3' LTR (ΔU3): self-inactivating 3' long terminal repeat (LTR) from HIV-1
   8742..8863    +  polyA_signal   SV40 poly(A) signal: SV40 polyadenylation signal
   8883..8987    +  promoter       SV40 promoter (fragment): SV40 early promoter
   9335..9439    +  promoter       AmpR promoter: bla
   9440..10300   +  CDS            AmpR: β-lactamase; bla; confers resistance to ampicillin, carbenicillin, and related antibiotics
  10471..11059   +  rep_origin     ori: high-copy-number ColE1/pMB1/pBR322/pUC origin of replication
  11105..3       -  CDS            TcR (fragment) (across the origin): tetracycline efflux protein; tet; confers resistance to tetracycline
