[The description below was written by a language model from this plasmid's Addgene catalogue record and pLannotate feature annotations shown in this document.]
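Description:
ER-M-TAG (pGS555) is a third-generation-style, self-inactivating HIV-1 lentiviral transfer plasmid of about 11.2 kb built on a pLV backbone. An RSV promoter fused to a truncated 5' LTR drives production of the genomic RNA, which carries the Ψ packaging signal, RRE, cPPT/CTS, WPRE and a ΔU3 3' LTR followed by an SV40 poly(A) signal. In bacteria it is maintained through a ColE1/pUC-type origin and ampicillin resistance. The catalogue lists it as low copy even though the annotated origin is a high-copy type. The short oriP, TcR, TRE, small t and SV40 promoter fragments in the feature tables appear to be backbone remnants or chance matches rather than functional parts.

The payload is a single EF1α-driven bicistronic transcript. Human MMGT1 (also known as EMC5, a subunit of the ER membrane protein complex) is followed by mScarlet and a 3xHA epitope, which the insert name indicates form a single fusion. Together with the plasmid name, this suggests a red-fluorescent, HA-tagged handle on the endoplasmic reticulum membrane. The record does not state the application explicitly, although such a tag would suit imaging or HA-based affinity capture. Downstream, an EMCV IRES directs translation of blasticidin S deaminase linked by a 2A peptide to SNAP-tag, so transduced cells can be selected with blasticidin and labelled with benzylguanine substrates. The construct name also lists A4 and A2 elements and a UCOE, which is normally included to resist transgene silencing. The tables do not annotate these, though an unannotated stretch lies upstream of the EF1α promoter. The depositor and sequencing-derived records differ by a few bases, and the depositor notes a one-base noncoding deletion that does not affect function.
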