Addgene plasmid #160040: ER-M-TAG (pGS555)
Purpose: pLV-A4-UCOE-EF1a-MMGT1-mScarlet-3xHA-IRES-BLAS-2A-SNAP-WPRE-A2
Depositing lab: David Sabatini. Depositing organization: Whitehead Institute for Biomedical Research.
Backbone
  Vector backbone: pLV
  Vector type: Lentiviral
  Selectable markers: Blasticidin
Growth in bacteria
  Bacterial resistance: Ampicillin, 100 μg/mL
  Growth temperature: 30°C
  Growth strain: NEB Stable
  Copy number: Low Copy
Gene/Insert
  Gene/Insert name: MMGT1-mScarlet-3xHA
  Promoter: EF1a
  Cloning method: Gibson Cloning
  Sequencing primers: 5′ EF1a
Terms and licenses: Academic/Nonprofit Terms; Industry Terms: Not Available to Industry
Depositor comments: Please note that the 1bp deletion (G3208) in the CBZ3 mRNA sequence is in a non-coding region and does not affect plasmid function.
How to cite: ER-M-TAG (pGS555) was a gift from David Sabatini (Addgene plasmid # 160040 ; http://n2t.net/addgene:160040 ; RRID:Addgene_160040)
